>Addgene plasmid #16182 | pENTR-AIF | addgene full sequence | sequence record 132726 | Addgene NGS sequence
AGCGCCCAATACGCAAACCGCCTCTCCCCGCGCGTTGGCCGATTCATTAATGCAGCTGGCACGACAGGTT
TCCCGACTGGAAAGCGGGCAGTGAGCGCAACGCAATTAATACGCGTACCGCTAGCCAGGAAGAGTTTGTA
GAAACGCAAAAAGGCCATCCGTCAGGATGGCCTTCTGCTTAGTTTGATGCCTGGCAGTTTATGGCGGGCG
TCCTGCCCGCCACCCTCCGGGCCGTTGCTTCACAACGTTCAAATCCGCTCCCGGCGGATTTGTCCTACTC
AGGAGAGCGTTCACCGACAAACAACAGATAAAACGAAAGGCCCAGTCTTCCGACTGAGCCTTTCGTTTTA
TTTGATGCCTGGCAGTTCCCTACTCTCGCGTTAACGCTAGCATGGATGTTTTCCCAGTCACGACGTTGTA
AAACGACGGCCAGTCTTAAGCTCGGGCCCCAAATAATGATTTTATTTTGACTGATAGTGACCTGTTCGTT
GCAACAAATTGATGAGCAATGCTTTTTTATAATGCCAACTTTGTACAAAAAAGTTGGCATGTTCCGGTGT
GGAGGCCTGGCGGCGGGTGCTTTGAAGCAGAAGCTGGTGCCCTTGGTGCGGACCGTGTGCGTCCGAAGCC
CGAGGCAGAGGAACCGGCTCCCAGGCAACTTGTTCCAGCGATGGCATGTTCCTCTAGAACTCCAGATGAC
AAGACAAATGGCTAGCTCTGGTGCATCAGGGGGCAAAATCGATAATTCTGTGTTAGTCCTTATTGTGGGC
TTATCAACAGTAGGAGCTGGTGCCTATGCCTACAAGACTATGAAAGAGGACGAAAAAAGATACAATGAAA
GAATTTCAGGGTTAGGGCTGACACCAGAACAGAAACAGAAAAAGGCCGCGTTATCTGCTTCAGAAGGAGA
GGAAGTTCCTCAAGACAAGGCGCCAAGTCATGTTCCTTTCCTGCTAATTGGTGGAGGCACAGCTGCTTTT
GCTGCAGCCAGATCCATCCGGGCTCGGGATCCTGGGGCCAGGGTACTGATTGTATCTGAAGATCCTGAGC
TGCCGTACATGCGACCTCCTCTTTCAAAAGAACTGTGGTTTTCAGATGACCCAAATGTCACAAAGACACT
GCGATTCAAACAGTGGAATGGAAAAGAGAGAAGCATATATTTCCAGCCACCTTCTTTCTATGTCTCTGCT
CAGGACCTGCCTCATATTGAGAATGGTGGTGTGGCTGTCCTCACTGGGAAGAAGGTAGTACAGCTGGATG
TGAGAGACAACATGGTGAAACTTAATGATGGCTCTCAAATAACCTATGAAAAGTGCTTGATTGCAACAGG
AGGTACTCCAAGAAGTCTGTCTGCCATTGATAGGGCTGGAGCAGAGGTGAAGAGTAGAACAACGCTTTTC
AGAAAGATTGGAGACTTTAGAAGCTTGGAGAAGATTTCACGGGAAGTCAAATCAATTACGATTATCGGTG
GGGGCTTCCTTGGTAGCGAACTGGCCTGTGCTCTTGGCAGAAAGGCTCGAGCCTTGGGCACAGAAGTGAT
TCAACTCTTCCCCGAGAAAGGAAATATGGGAAAGATCCTCCCCGAATACCTCAGCAACTGGACCATGGAA
AAAGTCAGACGAGAGGGGGTTAAGGTGATGCCCAATGCTATTGTGCAATCCGTTGGAGTCAGCAGTGGCA
AGTTACTTATCAAGCTGAAAGACGGCAGGAAGGTAGAAACTGACCACATAGTGGCAGCTGTGGGCCTGGA
GCCCAATGTTGAGTTGGCCAAGACTGGTGGCCTGGAAATAGACTCAGATTTTGGTGGCTTCCGGGTAAAT
GCAGAGCTACAAGCACGCTCTAACATCTGGGTGGCAGGAGATGCTGCATGCTTCTACGATATAAAGTTGG
GAAGGAGGCGGGTAGAGCACCATGATCACGCTGTTGTGAGTGGAAGATTGGCTGGAGAAAATATGACTGG
AGCTGCTAAGCCGTACTGGCATCAGTCAATGTTCTGGAGTGATTTGGGCCCCGATGTTGGCTATGAAGCT
ATTGGTCTTGTGGACAGTAGTTTGCCCACAGTTGGTGTTTTTGCAAAAGCAACTGCACAAGACAACCCCA
AATCTGCCACAGAGCAGTCAGGAACTGGTATCCGATCAGAGAGTGAGACAGAGTCCGAGGCCTCAGAAAT
TACTATTCCTCCCAGCACCCCGGCAGTTCCACAGGCTCCCGTCCAGGGGGAGGACTACGGCAAAGGTGTC
ATCTTCTACCTCAGGGACAAAGTGGTCGTGGGGATTGTGCTATGGAACATCTTTAACCGAATGCCAATAG
CAAGGAAGATCATTAAGGACGGTGAGCAGCATGAAGATCTCAATGAAGTAGCCAAACTATTCAACATTCA
TGAAGACCCAACTTTCTTGTACAAAGTTGGCATTATAAGAAAGCATTGCTTATCAATTTGTTGCAACGAA
CAGGTCACTATCAGTCAAAATAAAATCATTATTTGCCATCCAGCTGATATCCCCTATAGTGAGTCGTATT
ACATGGTCATAGCTGTTTCCTGGCAGCTCTGGCCCGTGTCTCAAAATCTCTGATGTTACATTGCACAAGA
TAAAAATATATCATCATGCCTCCTCTAGACCAGCCAGGACAGAAATGCCTCGACTTCGCTGCTACCCAAG
GTTGCCGGGTGACGCACACCGTGGAAACGGATGAAGGCACGAACCCAGTGGACATAAGCCTGTTCGGTTC
GTAAGCTGTAATGCAAGTAGCGTATGCGCTCACGCAACTGGTCCAGAACCTTGACCGAACGCAGCGGTGG
TAACGGCGCAGTGGCGGTTTTCATGGCTTGTTATGACTGTTTTTTTGGGGTACAGTCTATGCCTCGGGCA
TCCAAGCAGCAAGCGCGTTACGCCGTGGGTCGATGTTTGATGTTATGGAGCAGCAACGATGTTACGCAGC
AGGGCAGTCGCCCTAAAACAAAGTTAAACATTATGAGGGAAGCGGTGATCGCCGAAGTATCGACTCAACT
ATCAGAGGTAGTTGGCGTCATCGAGCGCCATCTCGAACCGACGTTGCTGGCCGTACATTTGTACGGCTCC
GCAGTGGATGGCGGCCTGAAGCCACACAGTGATATTGATTTGCTGGTTACGGTGACCGTAAGGCTTGATG
AAACAACGCGGCGAGCTTTGATCAACGACCTTTTGGAAACTTCGGCTTCCCCTGGAGAGAGCGAGATTCT
CCGCGCTGTAGAAGTCACCATTGTTGTGCACGACGACATCATTCCGTGGCGTTATCCAGCTAAGCGCGAA
CTGCAATTTGGAGAATGGCAGCGCAATGACATTCTTGCAGGTATCTTCGAGCCAGCCACGATCGACATTG
ATCTGGCTATCTTGCTGACAAAAGCAAGAGAACATAGCGTTGCCTTGGTAGGTCCAGCGGCGGAGGAACT
CTTTGATCCGGTTCCTGAACAGGATCTATTTGAGGCGCTAAATGAAACCTTAACGCTATGGAACTCGCCG
CCCGACTGGGCTGGCGATGAGCGAAATGTAGTGCTTACGTTGTCCCGCATTTGGTACAGCGCAGTAACCG
GCAAAATCGCGCCGAAGGATGTCGCTGCCGACTGGGCAATGGAGCGCCTGCCGGCCCAGTATCAGCCCGT
CATACTTGAAGCTAGACAGGCTTATCTTGGACAAGAAGAAGATCGCTTGGCCTCGCGCGCAGATCAGTTG
GAAGAATTTGTCCACTACGTGAAAGGCGAGATCACCAAGGTAGTCGGCAAATAACCCTCGAGCCACCCAT
GACCAAAATCCCTTAACGTGAGTTACGCGTCGTTCCACTGAGCGTCAGACCCCGTAGAAAAGATCAAAGG
ATCTTCTTGAGATCCTTTTTTTCTGCGCGTAATCTGCTGCTTGCAAACAAAAAAACCACCGCTACCAGCG
GTGGTTTGTTTGCCGGATCAAGAGCTACCAACTCTTTTTCCGAAGGTAACTGGCTTCAGCAGAGCGCAGA
TACCAAATACTGTTCTTCTAGTGTAGCCGTAGTTAGGCCACCACTTCAAGAACTCTGTAGCACCGCCTAC
ATACCTCGCTCTGCTAATCCTGTTACCAGTGGCTGCTGCCAGTGGCGATAAGTCGTGTCTTACCGGGTTG
GACTCAAGACGATAGTTACCGGATAAGGCGCAGCGGTCGGGCTGAACGGGGGGTTCGTGCACACAGCCCA
GCTTGGAGCGAACGACCTACACCGAACTGAGATACCTACAGCGTGAGCTATGAGAAAGCGCCACGCTTCC
CGAAGGGAGAAAGGCGGACAGGTATCCGGTAAGCGGCAGGGTCGGAACAGGAGAGCGCACGAGGGAGCTT
CCAGGGGGAAACGCCTGGTATCTTTATAGTCCTGTCGGGTTTCGCCACCTCTGACTTGAGCGTCGATTTT
TGTGATGCTCGTCAGGGGGGCGGAGCCTATGGAAAAACGCCAGCAACGCGGCCTTTTTACGGTTCCTGGC
CTTTTGCTGGCCTTTTGCTCACATGTTCTTTCCTGCGTTATCCCCTGATTCTGTGGATAACCGTATTACC
GCCTTTGAGTGAGCTGATACCGCTCGCCGCAGCCGAACGACCGAGCGCAGCGAGTCAGTGAGCGAGGAAG
CGGAAG
Features (pLannotate 1.2.2; 12 found; start..end, strand, type, name):
      2..94      +  CDS            lacI (fragment): lac repressor; lacI; The lac repressor binds to the lac operator to inhibit transcription in E. coli. This inhibition can be relieved by adding lactose or isopropyl-β-D-thiogalactopyranoside (IPTG).
    149..176     -  terminator     rrnB T2 terminator: transcription terminator T2 from the E. coli rrnB gene
    308..351     +  terminator     rrnB T1 terminator: Escherichia coli rrnB; transcription terminator T1 from the E. coli rrnB gene
    398..434     -  CDS            lacZα (fragment): LacZα fragment of β-galactosidase; lacZ fragment
    451..546     +  protein_bind   attL3: mutant version of attL; recombination site for the Gateway® LR reaction LR Clonase™
    549..2387    +  CDS            AIFM1: AIFM1_HUMAN - Also known as AIF, PDCD8. Experimental evidence at protein level: Swiss-Prot protein existence level 1. [Isoform 5]: Pro-apoptotic isoform. From Homo sapiens (Human).
   2386..2485    -  protein_bind   attL2: mutant version of attL; recombination site for the Gateway® LR reaction LR Clonase™
   2503..2521    -  promoter       T7 promoter: promoter for bacteriophage T7 RNA polymerase
   2711..2734    +  promoter       Pc promoter (fragment): intI1 (promoter lies within the coding sequence); class 1 integron promoter
   2910..2966    +  CDS            GmR (fragment): gentamycin acetyltransferase; aacC1; confers resistance to gentamycin
   2973..3764    +  CDS            SmR: aminoglycoside adenylyltransferase (Murphy, 1985); aadA; confers resistance to spectinomycin and streptomycin
   3857..4445    +  rep_origin     ori: high-copy-number ColE1/pMB1/pBR322/pUC origin of replication
