[The description below was written by a language model from this plasmid's Addgene catalogue record and pLannotate feature annotations shown in this document.]
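Description:
pENTR-AIF is a Gateway entry clone carrying the full-length human apoptosis-inducing factor cDNA (AIF, gene symbol AIFM1) in the pDONR223 donor backbone. It was made by PCR-amplifying the open reading frame with att-tailed primers and recombining it into the donor vector, a BP reaction that consumes the attP1 and attP2 sites and leaves the insert flanked by attL sites. The sequenced record is 4,626 nt, and the annotated AIFM1 coding sequence spans 1,839 bp, matching the stated insert size. The automated annotation labels the upstream site attL3 and the downstream one attL2. Given the attP1/attP2 cloning route, the upstream site would be expected to be attL1, so that label may be an annotation mismatch. The plasmid replicates in E. coli from a high-copy ColE1/pUC-type origin and is selected with spectinomycin through the aadA (SmR) gene. rrnB T1 and T2 terminators lie upstream of the cassette, insulating it from read-through transcription. A T7 promoter sits just beyond the downstream attL site, and the short lacI, lacZα, GmR and integron Pc promoter fragments are backbone remnants.

Although catalogued as a mammalian expression vector, the feature table shows no eukaryotic promoter or polyadenylation signal, so the plasmid functions as a shuttle clone rather than an expression construct. The reverse primer omitted the stop codon, so the ORF is open at its 3′ end, and LR recombination into a destination vector can produce C-terminal as well as N-terminal fusions. The clone was generated for a study mapping a protein–protein interaction network for human inherited ataxias and Purkinje cell degeneration disorders.
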