Addgene plasmid #16182: pENTR-AIF
Depositing lab: Huda Zoghbi. Depositing organization: Baylor College of Medicine. Publication: A protein-protein interaction network for human inherited ataxias and disorders of Purkinje cell degeneration. Lim J, Hao T, Shaw C, Patel AJ, Szabo G, Rual JF, Fisk CJ, Li N, Smolyar A, Hill DE, Barabasi AL, Vidal M, Zoghbi HY. Cell. 2006 May 19. 125(4):801-14. 10.1016/j.cell.2006.03.032 PubMed 16713569.
Backbone
  Vector backbone: pDONR223
  Backbone size w/o insert (bp): 5005
  Vector type: Mammalian Expression
Growth in bacteria
  Bacterial resistance: Spectinomycin, 50 μg/mL
  Growth temperature: 37°C
  Growth strain: DH5alpha
  Copy number: High Copy
Gene/Insert
  Gene/Insert name: Apoptosis-inducing factor (alt name: AIF)
  Species: H. sapiens (human)
  Insert size (bp): 1839
  Entrez Gene: AIFM1 (a.k.a. AIF, AUNX1, CMT2D, CMTX4, COWCK, COXPD6, DFNX5, NADMR, NAMSD, PDCD8, SEMDHL)
  Cloning method: Gateway Cloning; 5′ cloning site attP1 (destroyed during cloning); 3′ cloning site attP2 (destroyed during cloning)
  Sequencing primers: 5′ M13F; 3′ M13R
Terms and licenses: Academic/Nonprofit Terms; Industry Terms: Not Available to Industry
Depositor comments: Full-length human cDNAs were amplified using PCR primers and cloned into the pDONR223 "Donor" vector using the Gateway system as described (Rual et al., 2004), resulting in "Entry" clones. Reverse primers do not include stop codons. Forward primer: 5'-GGGGACAACTTTGTACAAAAAAGTTGGC ATGTTCCGGTGTGGAGGCC-3'. Reverse primer: 5'-GGGGACAACTTTGTACAAGAAAGTTGG GTCTTCATGAATGTTGAATAGTT-3'.
How to cite: pENTR-AIF was a gift from Huda Zoghbi (Addgene plasmid # 16182 ; http://n2t.net/addgene:16182 ; RRID:Addgene_16182)
