>Addgene plasmid #16182 | pENTR-AIF | addgene partial sequence | sequence record 22483 | 16182 with M13F
ATGATTTTATTTTGACTGATAGTGACCTGTTCGTTGCAACAAATTGATGAGCAATGCTTTTTTATAATGC
CAACTTTGTACAAAAAAGTTGGCATGTTCCGGTGTGGAGGCCTGGCGGCGGGTGCTTTGAAGCAGAAGCT
GGTGCCCTTGGTGCGGACCGTGTGCGTCCGAAGCCCGAGGCAGAGGAACCGGCTCCCAGGCAACTTGTTC
CAGCGATGGCATGTTCCTCTAGAACTCCAGATGACAAGACAAATGGCTAGCTCTGGTGCATCAGGGGGCA
AAATCGATAATTCTGTGTTAGTCCTTATTGTGGGCTTATCAACAGTAGGAGCTGGTGCCTATGCCTACAA
GACTATGAAAGAGGACGAAAAAAGATACAATGAAAGAATTTCAGGGTTAGGGCTGACACCAGAACAGAAA
CAGAAAAAGGCCGCGTTATCTGCTTCAGAAGGAGAGGAAGTTCCTCAAGACAAGGCGCCAAGTCATGTTC
CTTTCCTGCTAATTGGTGGAGGCACAGCTGCTTTTGCTGCAGCCAGATCCATCCGGGCTCGG
